Addgene plasmid #200086: WT Nedd4L
Purpose: Nedd4L in pQCXIN vector
Depositing lab: Jason MacGurn. Depositing organization: Vanderbilt University. Publication: Lysosomal trafficking of the glucose transporter GLUT1 requires sequential regulation by TXNIP and ubiquitin. Qualls-Histed SJ, Nielsen CP, MacGurn JA. iScience. 2023 Feb 6;26(3):106150. doi: 10.1016/j.isci.2023.106150. eCollection 2023 Mar 17. PubMed 36890792.
Backbone
  Vector backbone: pQCXIN
  Backbone manufacturer: ClonTech
  Backbone size w/o insert (bp): 7181
  Total vector size (bp): 10118
  Vector type: Mammalian Expression, Retroviral
  Selectable markers: Neomycin (select with G418)
Growth in bacteria
  Bacterial resistance: Ampicillin, 100 μg/mL
  Growth temperature: 37°C
  Growth strain: NEB Stable
  Copy number: High Copy
Gene/Insert
  Gene/Insert name: Nedd4L
  Species: H. sapiens (human)
  Insert size (bp): 2748
  GenBank ID: NM_001144965.2
  Entrez Gene: NEDD4L (a.k.a. NEDD4-2, NEDD4.2, PVNH7, RSP5, hNEDD4-2)
  Promoter: CMV
  Cloning method: Restriction Enzyme; 5′ cloning site NotI (not destroyed); 3′ cloning site PacI (not destroyed)
  Sequencing primers: 5′ AACCGTCAGATCGCCTGGAG
Terms and licenses: Academic/Nonprofit Terms; Industry Terms: Not Available to Industry
How to cite: WT Nedd4L was a gift from Jason MacGurn (Addgene plasmid # 200086 ; http://n2t.net/addgene:200086 ; RRID:Addgene_200086)
