[The description below was written by a language model from this plasmid's Addgene catalogue record and pLannotate feature annotations shown in this document.]
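Description:
WT Nedd4L is a self-inactivating gammaretroviral expression plasmid built on the Clontech pQCXIN backbone, carrying the wild-type human NEDD4L coding sequence (about 2.7 kb, inserted between retained NotI and PacI sites) for a total size of roughly 10.1 kb. It is propagated in E. coli through a high-copy ColE1/pUC-type origin with ampicillin resistance from the bla gene. The record lists a recombination-tolerant growth strain, which is a common choice for plasmids containing repeated LTR sequences.

The viral genome is transcribed in packaging cells from a hybrid 5′ element in which the CMV immediate-early enhancer/promoter is fused to a truncated murine sarcoma virus LTR. This is followed by the Ψ packaging signal and a truncated gag segment lacking its start codon, which together support encapsidation of the RNA. The 3′ LTR has a U3 deletion, so after reverse transcription and integration the LTR promoter activity is lost and expression depends on the internal CMV enhancer/promoter. That internal promoter drives a bicistronic transcript: NEDD4L, then an EMCV IRES, then the neomycin phosphotransferase gene, which links G418 selection of transduced mammalian cells to expression of the insert. No epitope tag or fluorescent reporter is annotated. The short chicken β-actin, ble, Mos, env, rop and bom fragments in the feature table are most likely backbone remnants or annotation matches rather than functional units.

NEDD4L is a HECT-type E3 ubiquitin ligase that ubiquitinates membrane channels and signalling proteins. The construct is suited to producing retrovirus for stable NEDD4L expression in mammalian cells, and the associated work concerns ubiquitin-dependent lysosomal trafficking of the glucose transporter GLUT1.
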