Features (pLannotate 1.2.2; 22 found; start..end, strand, type, name):
    309..512     +  promoter       CMV promoter: human cytomegalovirus (CMV) immediate early promoter
    513..688     +  LTR            5' LTR (truncated): truncated long terminal repeat from Moloney murine sarcoma virus
    810..1084    +  misc_feature   MESV Ψ (fragment): packaging signal of murine embryonic stem cell virus
   1151..1567    +  CDS            gag (truncated): truncated Moloney murine leukemia virus (MMLV) gag gene lacking the start codon
   1604..1907    +  enhancer       CMV enhancer: human cytomegalovirus immediate early enhancer
   1908..2111    +  promoter       CMV promoter: human cytomegalovirus (CMV) immediate early promoter
   2251..4983    +  CDS            NEDD4L (fragment): NED4L_HUMAN - Also known as KIAA0439, NEDL3. Experimental evidence at protein level: Swiss-Prot protein existence level 1. E3 ubiquitin-protein ligase which accepts ubiquitin from an E2 ubiquitin-conjugating enzyme in the form of a thioester and then directly transfers the ubiquitin to targeted substrates. Inhibits TGF- beta signaling by triggering SMAD2 and TGFBR1 ubiquitination and proteasome-dependent degradation. Promotes ubiquitination and internalization of various plasma membrane channels such as ENaC, SCN2A/Nav1.2, SCN3A/Nav1.3, SCN5A/Nav1.5, SCN9A/Nav1.7, SCN10A/Nav1.8, KCNA3/Kv1.3, K
   5009..5029    -  promoter       chicken β-actin promoter (fragment): contains a 21-bp deletion relative to the standard chicken β-actin promoter
   5137..5599    +  misc_feature   IRES: internal ribosome entry site (IRES) of the encephalomyocarditis virus (EMCV)
   5618..6407    +  CDS            NeoR/KanR (fragment): aminoglycoside phosphotransferase from Tn5; aph(3')-II (or nptII); confers resistance to neomycin, kanamycin, and G418 (Geneticin®)
   6414..6482    +  CDS            ble (fragment): BLE_KLEPN - Experimental evidence at protein level: Swiss-Prot protein existence level 1. Binding protein with a strong affinity to the bleomycin family of antibiotics. Binds to CL990; an antimitotic-antibiotic compound. From Klebsiella pneumoniae.
   6578..6649    +  CDS            Mos (fragment): MOS_MOUSE - Experimental evidence at transcript level: Swiss-Prot protein existence level 2. From Mus musculus (Mouse).
   6682..6782    +  CDS            env (fragment): murine leukemia virus gPr80 envelope polyprotein precursor; env; proteolytically cleaved into gp70SU and p15TM subunits
   6824..7249    +  LTR            3' LTR (ΔU3): self-inactivating 3' long terminal repeat (LTR) from Moloney murine leukemia virus
   7318..7358    +  CDS            rop (fragment): Rop protein, which maintains plasmids at low copy number; rop
   7460..7498    +  misc_feature   bom (fragment): basis of mobility region from pBR322
   7515..7844    +  promoter       SV40 promoter: SV40 enhancer and early promoter
   7850..7951    +  misc_feature   bom (fragment): basis of mobility region from pBR322
   8137..8725    -  rep_origin     ori: high-copy-number ColE1/pMB1/pBR322/pUC origin of replication
   8896..9756    -  CDS            AmpR: β-lactamase; bla; confers resistance to ampicillin, carbenicillin, and related antibiotics
   9757..9861    -  promoter       AmpR promoter: bla
  10047..308     +  enhancer       CMV enhancer (across the origin): human cytomegalovirus immediate early enhancer
>Addgene plasmid #200086 | WT Nedd4L | addgene full sequence | sequence record 392618 | Addgene NGS Result
TCCGCGTTACATAACTTACGGTAAATGGCCCGCCTGGCTGACCGCCCAACGACCCCCGCCCATTGACGTC
AATAATGACGTATGTTCCCATAGTAACGCCAATAGGGACTTTCCATTGACGTCAATGGGTGGAGTATTTA
CGGTAAACTGCCCACTTGGCAGTACATCAAGTGTATCATATGCCAAGTACGCCCCCTATTGACGTCAATG
ACGGTAAATGGCCCGCCTGGCATTATGCCCAGTACATGACCTTATGGGACTTTCCTACTTGGCAGTACAT
CTACGTATTAGTCATCGCTATTACCATGGTGATGCGGTTTTGGCAGTACATCAATGGGCGTGGATAGCGG
TTTGACTCACGGGGATTTCCAAGTCTCCACCCCATTGACGTCAATGGGAGTTTGTTTTGGCACCAAAATC
AACGGGACTTTCCAAAATGTCGTAACAACTCCGCCCCATTGACGCAAATGGGCGGTAGGCGTGTACGGTG
GGAGGTCTATATAAGCAGAGCTCAATAAAAGAGCCCACAACCCCTCACTCGGCGCGCCAGTCTTCCGATA
GACTGCGTCGCCCGGGTACCCGTATTCCCAATAAAGCCTCTTGCTGTTTGCATCCGAATCGTGGTCTCGC
TGTTCCTTGGGAGGGTCTCCTCTGAGTGATTGACTACCCACGACGGGGGTCTTTCATTTGGGGGCTCGTC
CGGGATTTGGAGACCCCTGCCCAGGGACCACCGACCCACCACCGGGAGGTAAGCTGGCCAGCAACTTATC
TGTGTCTGTCCGATTGTCTAGTGTCTATGTTTGATGTTATGCGCCTGCGTCTGTACTAGTTAGCTAACTA
GCTCTGTATCTGGCGGACCCGTGGTGGAACTGACGAGTTCTGAACACCCGGCCGCAACCCTGGGAGACGT
CCCAGGGACTTTGGGGGCCGTTTTTGTGGCCCGACCTGAGGAAGGGAGTCGATGTGGAATCCGACCCCGT
CAGGATATGTGGTTCTGGTAGGAGACGAGAACCTAAAACAGTTCCCGCCTCCGTCTGAATTTTTGCTTTC
GGTTTGGAACCGAAGCCGCGCGTCTTGTCTGCTGCAGCGCTGCAGCATCGTTCTGTGTTGTCTCTGTCTG
ACTGTGTTTCTGTATTTGTCTGAAAATTAGGGCCAGACTGTTACCACTCCCTTAAGTTTGACCTTAGGTC
ACTGGAAAGATGTCGAGCGGATCGCTCACAACCAGTCGGTAGATGTCAAGAAGAGACGTTGGGTTACCTT
CTGCTCTGCAGAATGGCCAACCTTTAACGTCGGATGGCCGCGAGACGGCACCTTTAACCGAGACCTCATC
ACCCAGGTTAAGATCAAGGTCTTTTCACCTGGCCCGCATGGACACCCAGACCAGGTCCCCTACATCGTGA
CCTGGGAAGCCTTGGCTTTTGACCCCCCTCCCTGGGTCAAGCCCTTTGTACACCCTAAGCCTCCGCCTCC
TCTTCCTCCATCCGCCCCGTCTCTCCCCCTTGAACCTCCTCGTTCGACCCCGCCTCGATCCTCCCTTTAT
CCAGCCCTCACTCCTTCTCTAGGCGCCGGAATTGAAGATCTGGGGGATCGATCCTCTAGAGTCCGTTACA
TAACTTACGGTAAATGGCCCGCCTGGCTGACCGCCCAACGACCCCCGCCCATTGACGTCAATAATGACGT
ATGTTCCCATAGTAACGCCAATAGGGACTTTCCATTGACGTCAATGGGTGGAGTATTTACGGTAAACTGC
CCACTTGGCAGTACATCAAGTGTATCATATGCCAAGTACGCCCCCTATTGACGTCAATGACGGTAAATGG
CCCGCCTGGCATTATGCCCAGTACATGACCTTATGGGACTTTCCTACTTGGCAGTACATCTACGTATTAG
TCATCGCTATTACCATGGTGATGCGGTTTTGGCAGTACATCAATGGGCGTGGATAGCGGTTTGACTCACG
GGGATTTCCAAGTCTCCACCCCATTGACGTCAATGGGAGTTTGTTTTGGCACCAAAATCAACGGGACTTT
CCAAAATGTCGTAACAACTCCGCCCCATTGACGCAAATGGGCGGTAGGCGTGTACGGTGGGAGGTCTATA
TAAGCAGAGCTCGTTTAGTGAACCGTCAGATCGCCTGGAGACGCCATCCACGCTGTTTTGACCTCCATAG
AAGACACCGGGACCGATCCAGCCTCCGCGGCCGGGAACGGTGCATTGGAACGGACCTGCAGGAATTGATC
CGCGGCCGCAATGGCGACCGGGCTCGGGGAGCCGGTCTATGGACTTTCCGAAGACGAGGGAGAGTCCCGT
ATTCTCAGAGTAAAAGTTGTTTCTGGAATTGATCTCGCCAAAAAGGACATCTTTGGAGCCAGTGATCCGT
ATGTGAAACTTTCATTGTACGTAGCGGATGAGAATAGAGAACTTGCTTTGGTCCAGACAAAAACAATTAA
AAAGACACTGAACCCAAAATGGAATGAAGAATTTTATTTCAGGGTAAACCCATCTAATCACAGACTCCTA
TTTGAAGTATTTGACGAAAATAGACTGACACGAGACGACTTCCTGGGCCAGGTGGACGTGCCCCTTAGTC
ACCTTCCGACAGAAGATCCAACCATGGAGCGACCCTATACATTTAAGGACTTTCTCCTCAGACCAAGAAG
TCATAAGTCTCGAGTTAAGGGATTTTTGCGATTGAAAATGGCCTATATGCCAAAAAATGGAGGTCAAGAT
GAAGAAAACAGTGACCAGAGGGATGACATGGAGCATGGATGGGAAGTTGTTGACTCAAATGACTCGGCTT
CTCAGCACCAAGAGGAACTTCCTCCTCCTCCTCTGCCTCCCGGGTGGGAAGAAAAAGTGGACAATTTAGG
CCGAACTTACTATGTCAACCACAACAACCGGACCACTCAGTGGCACAGACCAAGCCTGATGGACGTGTCC
TCGGAGTCGGACAATAACATCAGACAGATCAACCAGGAGGCAGCACACCGGCGCTTCCGCTCCCGCAGGC
ACATCAGCGAAGACTTGGAGCCCGAGCCCTCGGAGGGCGGGGATGTCCCCGAGCCTTGGGAGACCATTTC
AGAGGAAGTGAATATCGCTGGAGACTCTCTCGGTCTGGCTCTGCCCCCACCACCGGCCTCCCCAGGATCT
CGGACCAGCCCTCAGGAGCTGTCAGAGGAACTAAGCAGAAGGCTTCAGATCACTCCAGACTCCAATGGGG
AACAGTTCAGCTCTTTGATTCAAAGAGAACCCTCCTCAAGGTTGAGGTCATGCAGTGTCACCGACGCAGT
TGCAGAACAGGGCCATCTACCACCGCTTGCAGAAGATGGTGCGTCCGGATCAGCCACAAACAGTAACAAC
CATCTAATCGAGCCTCAGATCCGCCGGCCTCGTAGCCTCAGCTCGCCAACAGTAACTTTATCTGCCCCGC
TGGAGGGTGCCAAGGACTCACCCGTACGTCGGGCTGTGAAAGACACCCTTTCCAACCCACAGTCCCCACA
GCCATCACCTTACAACTCCCCCAAACCACAACACAAAGTCACACAGAGCTTCTTGCCACCCGGCTGGGAA
ATGAGGATAGCGCCAAACGGCCGGCCCTTCTTCATTGATCATAACACAAAGACTACAACCTGGGAAGATC
CACGTTTGAAATTTCCAGTACATATGCGGTCAAAGACATCTTTAAACCCCAATGACCTTGGCCCCCTTCC
TCCTGGCTGGGAAGAAAGAATTCACTTGGATGGCCGAACGTTTTATATTGATCATAATAGCAAAATTACT
CAGTGGGAAGACCCAAGACTGCAGAACCCAGCTATTACTGGTCCGGCTGTCCCTTACTCCAGAGAATTTA
AGCAGAAATATGACTACTTCAGGAAGAAATTAAAGAAACCTGCTGATATCCCCAATAGGTTTGAAATGAA
ACTTCACAGAAATAACATATTTGAAGAGTCCTATCGGAGAATTATGTCCGTGAAAAGACCAGATGTCCTA
AAAGCTAGACTGTGGATTGAGTTTGAATCAGAGAAAGGTCTTGACTATGGGGGTGTGGCCAGAGAATGGT
TCTTCTTACTGTCCAAAGAGATGTTCAACCCCTACTACGGCCTCTTTGAGTACTCTGCCACGGACAACTA
CACCCTTCAGATCAACCCTAATTCAGGCCTCTGTAATGAGGATCATTTGTCCTACTTCACTTTTATTGGA
AGAGTTGCTGGTCTGGCCGTATTTCATGGGAAGCTCTTAGATGGTTTCTTCATTAGACCATTTTACAAGA
TGATGTTGGGAAAGCAGATAACCCTGAATGACATGGAATCTGTGGATAGTGAATATTACAACTCTTTGAA
ATGGATCCTGGAGAATGACCCTACTGAGCTGGACCTCATGTTCTGCATAGACGAAGAAAACTTTGGACAG
ACATATCAAGTGGATTTGAAGCCCAATGGGTCAGAAATAATGGTCACAAATGAAAACAAAAGGGAATATA
TCGACTTAGTCATCCAGTGGAGATTTGTGAACAGGGTCCAGAAGCAGATGAACGCCTTCTTGGAGGGATT
CACAGAACTACTTCCTATTGATTTGATTAAAATTTTTGATGAAAATGAGCTGGAGTTGCTCATGTGCGGC
CTCGGTGATGTGGATGTGAATGACTGGAGACAGCATTCTATTTACAAGAACGGCTACTGCCCAAACCACC
CCGTCATTCAGTGGTTCTGGAAGGCTGTGCTACTCATGGACGCCGAAAAGCGTATCCGGTTACTGCAGTT
TGTCACAGGGACATCGCGAGTACCTATGAATGGATTTGCCGAACTTTATGGTTCCAATGGTCCTCAGCTG
TTTACAATAGAGCAATGGGGCAGTCCTGAGAAACTGCCCAGAGCTCACACATGCTTTAATCGCCTTGACT
TACCTCCATATGAAACCTTTGAAGATTTACGAGAGAAACTTCTCATGGCCGTGGAAAATGCTCAAGGATT
TGAAGGGGTGGATTGATTAATTAACGGATCCGGAATTCCGCCCCCCCCCCCCCCCCCCCTCTCCCTCCCC
CCCCCCTAACGTTACTGGCCGAAGCCGCTTGGAATAAGGCCGGTGTGCGTTTGTCTATATGTTATTTTCC
ACCATATTGCCGTCTTTTGGCAATGTGAGGGCCCGGAAACCTGGCCCTGTCTTCTTGACGAGCATTCCTA
GGGGTCTTTCCCCTCTCGCCAAAGGAATGCAAGGTCTGTTGAATGTCGTGAAGGAAGCAGTTCCTCTGGA
AGCTTCTTGAAGACAAACAACGTCTGTAGCGACCCTTTGCAGGCAGCGGAACCCCCCACCTGGCGACAGG
TGCCTCTGCGGCCAAAAGCCACGTGTATAAGATACACCTGCAAAGGCGGCACAACCCCAGTGCCACGTTG
TGAGTTGGATAGTTGTGGAAAGAGTCAAATGGCTCTCCTCAAGCGTATTCAACAAGGGGCTGAAGGATGC
CCAGAAGGTACCCCATTGTATGGGATCTGATCTGGGGCCTCGGTGCACATGCTTTACATGTGTTTAGTCG
AGGTTAAAAAAACGTCTAGGCCCCCCGAACCACGGGGACGTGGTTTTCCTTTGAAAAACACGATGATAAG
CTTGCCACAACCATGGCTGAACAAGATGGATTGCACGCAGGTTCTCCGGCCGCTTGGGTGGAGAGGCTAT
TCGGCTATGACTGGGCACAACAGACAATCGGCTGCTCTGATGCCGCCGTGTTCCGGCTGTCAGCGCAGGG
GCGCCCGGTTCTTTTTGTCAAGACCGACCTGTCCGGTGCCCTGAATGAACTGCAGGACGAGGCAGCGCGG
CTATCGTGGCTGGCCACGACGGGCGTTCCTTGCGCAGCTGTGCTCGACGTTGTCACTGAAGCGGGAAGGG
ACTGGCTGCTATTGGGCGAAGTGCCGGGGCAGGATCTCCTGTCATCTCACCTTGCTCCTGCCGAGAAAGT
ATCCATCATGGCTGATGCAATGCGGCGGCTGCATACGCTTGATCCGGCTACCTGCCCATTCGACCACCAA
GCGAAACATCGCATCGAGCGAGCACGTACTCGGATGGAAGCCGGTCTTGTCGATCAGGATGATCTGGACG
AAGAGCATCAGGGGCTCGCGCCAGCCGAACTGTTCGCCAGGCTCAAGGCGCGCATGCCCGACGGCGAGGA
TCTCGTCGTGACCCATGGCGATGCCTGCTTGCCGAATATCATGGTGGAAAATGGCCGCTTTTCTGGATTC
ATCGACTGTGGCCGGCTGGGTGTGGCGGACCGCTATCAGGACATAGCGTTGGCTACCCGTGATATTGCTG
AAGAGCTTGGCGGCGAATGGGCTGACCGCTTCCTCGTGCTTTACGGTATCGCCGCTCCCGATTCGCAGCG
CATCGCCTTCTATCGCCTTCTTGACGAGTTCTTCTGAGCGGGATCGGCTAGAGTCGACCCGGACGGGACG
CTCCTGCGCCTGATACAGAACGAATTGCTTGCAGGCATCTCATGAGTGTGTCTTCCCGTTTTCCGCCTGA
GGTCACTGCGTGGATGGAGCGCTGGCGCCTGCTGCGCGACGGCGAGCTGCTCACCACCCACTCGAGGGCT
GCAGCGCTGCAGAGGCCGAGTGCAGAACTGCTCCAAAGGGACCTCAAGGCTTTCCGAGGGACACTAGGCT
GACTCCATCGAGCCAGTGTAGAGATAAGCTTATCGATTAGTCCAATTTGTTAAAGACAGGATATCAGTGG
TCCAGGCTCTAGTTTTGACTCAACAATATCACCAGCTGAAGCCTATAGAGTACGAGCCATAGATAAAATA
AAAGATTTTATTTAGTCTCCAGAAAAAGGGGGGAATGAAAGACCCCACCTGTAGGTTTGGCAAGCTAGCT
TAAGTAACGCCATTTTGCAAGGCATGGAAAAATACATAACTGAGAATAGAGAAGTTCAGATCAAGGTCAG
GAACAGATGGAACAGGGTCGACCCTAGAGAACCATCAGATGTTTCCAGGGTGCCCCAAGGACCTGAAATG
ACCCTGTGCCTTATTTGAACTAACCAATCAGTTCGCTTCTCGCTTCTGTTCGCGCGCTTCTGCTCCCCGA
GCTCAATAAAAGAGCCCACAACCCCTCACTCGGGGCGCCAGTCCTCCGATTGACTGAGTCGCCCGGGTAC
CCGTGTATCCAATAAACCCTCTTGCAGTTGCATCCGACTTGTGGTCTCGCTGTTCCTTGGGAGGGTCTCC
TCTGAGTGATTGACTACCCGTCAGCGGGGGTCTTTCATTTGGGGGCTCGTCCGGGATCGGGAGACCCCTG
CCCAGGGACCACCGACCCACCACCGGGAGGTAAGCTGGCTGCCTCGCGCGTTTCGGTGATGACGGTGAAA
ACCTCTGACACATGCAGCTCCCGGAGACGGTCACAGCTTGTCTGTAAGCGGATGCCGGGAGCAGACAAGC
CCGTCAGGGCGCGTCAGCGGGTGTTGGCGGGTGTCGGGGCGCAGCCATGACCCAGTCACGTAGCGATAGC
GGAGTGTAGATCCGGCTGTGGAATGTGTGTCAGTTAGGGTGTGGAAAGTCCCCAGGCTCCCCAGCAGGCA
GAAGTATGCAAAGCATGCATCTCAATTAGTCAGCAACCAGGTGTGGAAAGTCCCCAGGCTCCCCAGCAGG
CAGAAGTATGCAAAGCATGCATCTCAATTAGTCAGCAACCATAGTCCCGCCCCTAACTCCGCCCATCCCG
CCCCTAACTCCGCCCAGTTCCGCCCATTCTCCGCCCCATGGCTGACTAATTTTTTTTATTTATGCAGAGG
CCGAGGCCGCCTCGGCCTCTGAGCTATTCCAGAAGTAGTGAGGAGGCTTTTTTGGAGGCCTAGGCTTTTG
CAAAAAGCTTACTGGCTTAACTATGCGGCATCAGAGCAGATTGTACTGAGAGTGCACCATATGCGGTGTG
AAATACCGCACAGATGCGTAAGGAGAAAATACCGCATCAGGCGCTCTTCCGCTTCCTCGCTCACTGACTC
GCTGCGCTCGGTCGTTCGGCTGCGGCGAGCGGTATCAGCTCACTCAAAGGCGGTAATACGGTTATCCACA
GAATCAGGGGATAACGCAGGAAAGAACATGTGAGCAAAAGGCCAGCAAAAGGCCAGGAACCGTAAAAAGG
CCGCGTTGCTGGCGTTTTTCCATAGGCTCCGCCCCCCTGACGAGCATCACAAAAATCGACGCTCAAGTCA
GAGGTGGCGAAACCCGACAGGACTATAAAGATACCAGGCGTTTCCCCCTGGAAGCTCCCTCGTGCGCTCT
CCTGTTCCGACCCTGCCGCTTACCGGATACCTGTCCGCCTTTCTCCCTTCGGGAAGCGTGGCGCTTTCTC
ATAGCTCACGCTGTAGGTATCTCAGTTCGGTGTAGGTCGTTCGCTCCAAGCTGGGCTGTGTGCACGAACC
CCCCGTTCAGCCCGACCGCTGCGCCTTATCCGGTAACTATCGTCTTGAGTCCAACCCGGTAAGACACGAC
TTATCGCCACTGGCAGCAGCCACTGGTAACAGGATTAGCAGAGCGAGGTATGTAGGCGGTGCTACAGAGT
TCTTGAAGTGGTGGCCTAACTACGGCTACACTAGAAGGACAGTATTTGGTATCTGCGCTCTGCTGAAGCC
AGTTACCTTCGGAAAAAGAGTTGGTAGCTCTTGATCCGGCAAACAAACCACCGCTGGTAGCGGTGGTTTT
TTTGTTTGCAAGCAGCAGATTACGCGCAGAAAAAAAGGATCTCAAGAAGATCCTTTGATCTTTTCTACGG
GGTCTGACGCTCAGTGGAACGAAAACTCACGTTAAGGGATTTTGGTCATGAGATTATCAAAAAGGATCTT
CACCTAGATCCTTTTAAATTAAAAATGAAGTTTTAAATCAATCTAAAGTATATATGAGTAAACTTGGTCT
GACAGTTACCAATGCTTAATCAGTGAGGCACCTATCTCAGCGATCTGTCTATTTCGTTCATCCATAGTTG
CCTGACTCCCCGTCGTGTAGATAACTACGATACGGGAGGGCTTACCATCTGGCCCCAGTGCTGCAATGAT
ACCGCGAGACCCACGCTCACCGGCTCCAGATTTATCAGCAATAAACCAGCCAGCCGGAAGGGCCGAGCGC
AGAAGTGGTCCTGCAACTTTATCCGCCTCCATCCAGTCTATTAATTGTTGCCGGGAAGCTAGAGTAAGTA
GTTCGCCAGTTAATAGTTTGCGCAACGTTGTTGCCATTGCTGCAGGCATCGTGGTGTCACGCTCGTCGTT
TGGTATGGCTTCATTCAGCTCCGGTTCCCAACGATCAAGGCGAGTTACATGATCCCCCATGTTGTGCAAA
AAAGCGGTTAGCTCCTTCGGTCCTCCGATCGTTGTCAGAAGTAAGTTGGCCGCAGTGTTATCACTCATGG
TTATGGCAGCACTGCATAATTCTCTTACTGTCATGCCATCCGTAAGATGCTTTTCTGTGACTGGTGAGTA
CTCAACCAAGTCATTCTGAGAATAGTGTATGCGGCGACCGAGTTGCTCTTGCCCGGCGTCAACACGGGAT
AATACCGCGCCACATAGCAGAACTTTAAAAGTGCTCATCATTGGAAAACGTTCTTCGGGGCGAAAACTCT
CAAGGATCTTACCGCTGTTGAGATCCAGTTCGATGTAACCCACTCGTGCACCCAACTGATCTTCAGCATC
TTTTACTTTCACCAGCGTTTCTGGGTGAGCAAAAACAGGAAGGCAAAATGCCGCAAAAAAGGGAATAAGG
GCGACACGGAAATGTTGAATACTCATACTCTTCCTTTTTCAATATTATTGAAGCATTTATCAGGGTTATT
GTCTCATGAGCGGATACATATTTGAATGTATTTAGAAAAATAAACAAATAGGGGTTCCGCGCACATTTCC
CCGAAAAGTGCCACCTGACGTCTAAGAAACCATTATTATCATGACATTAACCTATAAAAATAGGCGTATC
ACGAGGCCCTTTCGTCTTCAAGAATTAGCTTGGCCATTGCATACGTTGTATCCATATCATAATATGTACA
TTTATATTGGCTCATGTCCAACATTACCGCCATGTTGACATTGATTATTGACTAGTTATTAATAGTAATC
AATTACGGGGTCATTAGTTCATAGCCCATATATGGAGT
